>Addgene plasmid #70820 | pFOSGE_COF2G05 | depositor partial sequence | sequence record 126762 | insert
ATGAAAGATTTGAAAACGGAGATCCTAGTGAGCGGCGGCCTGCCGAAACTGGAGACCAGCAGGTGTGCCG
GCAGTGGCGAGGCGCTGCTAAAGCCATCCTTGCTGCCCATGGCATTGGAATCGTCTGAGCTCTCTCCGGA
TCGGAAGGCCCGCGACAACTGGGGCAGTTCGCTGGAGTTCCTGATGTCCTGCATCGCCCTGAGCGTGGGA
TTAGGCAACGTGTGGCGGTTTCCATTTACGGCCCTGGAAAACGGCGGAGGGGCATTCCTAATTCCGTACC
TCGTCGTCCTGTTTGTGGTGGGAAAGCCGATTTACTACATGGAGATGCTGCTGGGACAGTTCTCCAGTCG
TGGCATCGTGCAGGTCTTTGACTTTGCGCCCCTCATGAGAGGTGTGGGCTATGCTCAGCTATTGGCCCTA
GGCGTTTTGGCCACGTATTATGCTTCAGTGATGGCCCTAACTCTGCGATACTTTTTCGATTCCTTCGCAT
CGGAGTTGCCCTGGAGCTTCTGTCGCGAGGAGTGGGGTGACGGGTGCGTAAGTGCATCTGGGGGGCAGCC
TCTTCAGGGCCAACTGTCGCGTAACTTCAGCTCCTCCACGCAACTCTACTTGCAACGCATCGTGCTGAAT
GAAACGGATTCCCTGGAGGAGGGCATCGGATATCCCAGTGGTAGTTTGGCCTTAATGCTGGGCATTTCGT
GGCTAACCGTAACACTAATCATCATTCGGGGAGTGAAGAGTTCAGGAAAGGCGGCCTATGTCCTGGCCCT
CTTTCCGTACGTTGTAATGTTTATCCTGCTCGTGAGAGCACTCACATTACCAGGTGCCTACGACGGAGTT
ATGTACTTTCTGACTCCACAGTGGGAGAAACTTTTGGAGCCGCAGGTGTGGTACAATGCCGTCACCCAGG
TGTTCTTCTCCCTGGCCGTCTGTTTCGGTGTGATCATCATGTACTCCTCGTACAACCGTTTCGGTCACAA
TGTCTATCGGGATGCCAATATAGTAACCACCCTGGACACATTCACCTCACTGCTCTCGGGTGTGATTATC
TTTGGAATCCTGGGAAACCTGGCTCACGAATCGGGCACCAAGGACATTGCCAGTGTGGTTAAGGCAGGTC
CTGGATTGGCTTTCATCTCCTATCCGGATGCCATTGCCAAGTTCAAAATGTTTCCTCAAGTGTTTTCGCT
GCTCTTCTTCGCCATGCTCTTCATGTTGGGCGTTGGTAGCAATGTGGGCATGGTCAGCTGCATTATGACC
GTGCTCAAAGATCAGTTCGTGAACGTCAAGCTGTGGATTATAGTGGTCAGCCTTTCGGTGATAGGATTTC
TGGTGGGATTGATTTACATCACTCCCGGAGGTCAACATATCATCACGCTTATGGACTTTCACGGCGTCAC
CTTTGTCTCCCTGGTATCGGCCATCTTTGAGCTCATTGCCGTGGGCTGGATCTACGGCACCAAACGTCTC
TGCCAAGATGCTGAATACATGCTGAATATCAAGACTTCAAATTACTATCGGATCTGTTGGTCCATTGTTA
CTCCTTTGGTTATGTTGGTCATCCTGGTGTACAGCTTGCTTACCATGCGTCCACTCAGCTATAATGGTCA
GGAATTTCCATTGGTATATAGAGTTGTTGGTTGGTGTGTATCGGGCTGTATTATTGGCCAGCTGTTCTAC
TGGGCAGGTTATGCAAACTTCAAGCAACCGAAAGGATCTTTGAAGAGTCGCATTAACAATTCCATTAAGC
CGCATTCCGATTGGGGGCCTTCGGATCCCAAAAAGCTGATGGATTACCAAATGTTTTTGCGAAACAAGGA
TGAGGAAAATTCCAAAAATGTTAATCGCCGTTGTGTTTGCTACACAGCTGGAGATCGAATTTTCGGT
