>Addgene plasmid #70820 | pFOSGE_COF2G05 | addgene partial sequence | sequence record 131976 | M13-F20 5'-TGTAAAACGACGGCCAGT-3'
TTTTATTTTGACTGATAGTGACCTGTTCGTTGCAACAAATTGATGAGCAATGCTTTTTTATAATGCCAAC
TTTGTACAAAAAAGCAGGCTTCATGAAAGATTTGAAAACGGAGATCCTAGTGAGCGGCGGCCTGCCGAAA
CTGGAGACCAGCAGGTGTGCCGGCAGTGGCGAGGCGCTGCTAAAGCCATCCTTGCTGCCCATGGCATTGG
AATCGTCTGAGCTCTCTCCGGATCGGAAGGCCCGCGACAACTGGGGCAGTTCGCTGGAGTTCCTGATGTC
CTGCATCGCCCTGAGCGTGGGATTAGGCAACGTGTGGCGGTTTCCATTTACGGCCCTGGAAAACGGCGGA
GGGGCATTCCTAATTCCGTACCTCGTCGTCCTGTTTGTGGTGGGAAAGCCGATTTACTACATGGAGATGC
TGCTGGGACAGTTCTCCAGTCGTGGCATCGTGCAGGTCTTTGACTTTGCGCCCCTCATGAGAGGTGTGGG
CTATGCTCAGCTATTGGCCCTAGGCGTTTTGGCCACGTATTATGCTTCAGTGATGGCCCTAACTCTGCGA
TACTTTTTCGATTCCTTCGCATCGGAGTTGCCCTGGAGCTTCTGTCGCGAGGAGTGGGGTGACGGGTGCG
TAAGTGCATCTGGGGGGCAGCCTCTTCAGGGCCAACTGTCGCGTAACTTCAGCTCCTCCACGCAACTCTA
CTTGCAACGCATCGTGCTGAATGAAACGGATTCCCTGGAGGAGGGCATCGGATATCCCAGTGGTAGTTTG
GCCTTAATGCTGGGCATTT
