>Addgene plasmid #70820 | pFOSGE_COF2G05 | addgene partial sequence | sequence record 131977 | M13-Rev 5'-CAGGAAACAGCTATGACC-3'
ATAATGATTTTATTTTGACTGATAGTGACCTGTTCGTTGCAACAAATTGATAAGCAATGCTTTCTTATAA
TGCCAACTTTGTACAAGAAAGCTGGGTCACCGAAAATTCGATCTCCAGCTGTGTAGCAAACACAACGGCG
ATTAACATTTTTGGAATTTTCCTCATCCTTGTTTCGCAAAAACATTTGGTAATCCATCAGCTTTTTGGGA
TCCGAAGGCCCCCAATCGGAATGCGGCTTAATGGAATTGTTAATGCGACTCTTCAAAGATCCTTTCGGTT
GCTTGAAGTTTGCATAACCTGCCCAGTAGAACAGCTGGCCAATAATACAGCCCGATACACACCAACCAAC
AACTCTATATACCAATGGAAATTCCTGACCATTATAGCTGAGTGGACGCATGGTAAGCAAGCTGTACACC
AGGATGACCAACATAACCAAAGGAGTAACAATGGACCAACAGATCCGATAGTAATTTGAAGTCTTGATAT
TCAGCATGTATTCAGCATCTTGGCAGAGACGTTTGGTGCCGTAGATCCAGCCCACGGCAATGAGCTCAAA
GATGGCCGATACCAGGGAGACAAAGGTGACGCCGTGAAAGTCCATAAGCGTGATGATATGTTGACCTCCG
GGAGTGATGTAAATCAATCCCACCAGAAATCCTATCACCGAAAGGCTGACCACTATAATCCACAGCTTGA
CGTTCACGAACTGATCTTTGAGCACGGTCATAATGCAGCTGACCATGCCCACATTGCTAC
