[The description below was written by a language model from this plasmid's Addgene catalogue record.]
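Description:
pFOSGE_COF2G05 is a Gateway entry clone built on the Invitrogen pDONR221 donor backbone and carrying the Drosophila melanogaster gene CG4476 (FlyBase gene FBgn0035969, transcript FBtr0076429; also known as DmNAT3) as an insert of about 1.9 kb. It is a bacterial cloning and storage plasmid rather than an expression vector: it is maintained at high copy in standard E. coli cloning strains such as DH5alpha and selected with kanamycin. The insert was introduced by Gateway cloning. In pDONR221 this normally means a BP recombination in which an attB-flanked fragment replaces the donor's counter-selectable cassette, leaving the insert flanked by attL sites. The record includes no feature table, so the individual sites, the origin of replication and the exact insert boundaries are not documented here. M13 forward and reverse primer sites flanking the cloning region are listed for sequence verification of the insert.

As an entry clone, the plasmid carries no stated promoter, tag or reporter for the insert. These elements are supplied by whichever destination vector the CG4476 sequence is transferred into by LR recombination. The record does not say whether the insert has a native stop codon or is left open for C-terminal fusions. The stated purpose is simply "Gateway entry clone", and the associated publication concerns the context-dependent regulatory functions of transcriptional regulators, suggesting that this plasmid belongs to a larger collection of fly open reading frames prepared for shuttling into assay vectors, although the specific downstream use of this clone is not described. Distribution is restricted to academic and nonprofit users.
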