Addgene plasmid #70820: pFOSGE_COF2G05
Purpose: Gateway entry clone
Depositing lab: Alexander Stark. Depositing organization: Research Institute of Molecular Pathology (IMP). Publication: Transcriptional regulators form diverse groups with context-dependent regulatory functions. Stampfel G, Kazmar T, Frank O, Wienerroither S, Reiter F, Stark A. Nature. 2015 Nov 9. doi: 10.1038/nature15545. PubMed 26550828.
Backbone
  Vector backbone: pDONR221
  Backbone manufacturer: Invitrogen
  Backbone size w/o insert (bp): 4762
  Vector type: Gateway entry vector
Growth in bacteria
  Bacterial resistance: Kanamycin, 50 μg/mL
  Growth temperature: 37°C
  Growth strain: DH5alpha
  Copy number: High Copy
Gene/Insert
  Gene/Insert name: CG4476 (alt names: FBgn0035969; CG4476, FBtr0076429)
  Species: D. melanogaster (fly)
  Insert size (bp): 1887
  Entrez Gene: CG4476 (a.k.a. anon-WO0149848.7, Dmel\CG4476, DmNAT3)
  Cloning method: Gateway Cloning
  Sequencing primers: 5′ M13-F20; 3′ M13R
Terms and licenses: Academic/Nonprofit Terms; Industry Terms: Not Available to Industry
How to cite: pFOSGE_COF2G05 was a gift from Alexander Stark (Addgene plasmid # 70820 ; http://n2t.net/addgene:70820 ; RRID:Addgene_70820)
